>Addgene plasmid #144449 | TFORF2973 | addgene full sequence | sequence record 407332 | Addgene NGS Result
TTAATGTAGTCTTATGCAATACTCTTGTAGTCTTGCAACATGGTAACGATGAGTTAGCAACATGCCTTAC
AAGGAGAGAAAAAGCACCGTGCATGCCGATTGGTGGAAGTAAGGTGGTACGATCGTGCCTTATTAGGAAG
GCAACAGACGGGTCTGACATGGATTGGACGAACCACTGAATTGCCGCATTGCAGAGATATTGTATTTAAG
TGCCTAGCTCGATACATAAACGGGTCTCTCTGGTTAGACCAGATCTGAGCCTGGGAGCTCTCTGGCTAAC
TAGGGAACCCACTGCTTAAGCCTCAATAAAGCTTGCCTTGAGTGCTTCAAGTAGTGTGTGCCCGTCTGTT
GTGTGACTCTGGTAACTAGAGATCCCTCAGACCCTTTTAGTCAGTGTGGAAAATCTCTAGCAGTGGCGCC
CGAACAGGGACTTGAAAGCGAAAGGGAAACCAGAGGAGCTCTCTCGACGCAGGACTCGGCTTGCTGAAGC
GCGCACGGCAAGAGGCGAGGGGCGGCGACTGGTGAGTACGCCAAAAATTTTGACTAGCGGAGGCTAGAAG
GAGAGAGATGGGTGCGAGAGCGTCAGTATTAAGCGGGGGAGAATTAGATCGCGATGGGAAAAAATTCGGT
TAAGGCCAGGGGGAAAGAAAAAATATAAATTAAAACATATAGTATGGGCAAGCAGGGAGCTAGAACGATT
CGCAGTTAATCCTGGCCTGTTAGAAACATCAGAAGGCTGTAGACAAATACTGGGACAGCTACAACCATCC
CTTCAGACAGGATCAGAAGAACTTAGATCATTATATAATACAGTAGCAACCCTCTATTGTGTGCATCAAA
GGATAGAGATAAAAGACACCAAGGAAGCTTTAGACAAGATAGAGGAAGAGCAAAACAAAAGTAAGACCAC
CGCACAGCAAGCGGCCGCTGATCTTCAGACCTGGAGGAGGAGATATGAGGGACAATTGGAGAAGTGAATT
ATATAAATATAAAGTAGTAAAAATTGAACCATTAGGAGTAGCACCCACCAAGGCAAAGAGAAGAGTGGTG
CAGAGAGAAAAAAGAGCAGTGGGAATAGGAGCTTTGTTCCTTGGGTTCTTGGGAGCAGCAGGAAGCACTA
TGGGCGCAGCGTCAATGACGCTGACGGTACAGGCCAGACAATTATTGTCTGGTATAGTGCAGCAGCAGAA
CAATTTGCTGAGGGCTATTGAGGCGCAACAGCATCTGTTGCAACTCACAGTCTGGGGCATCAAGCAGCTC
CAGGCAAGAATCCTGGCTGTGGAAAGATACCTAAAGGATCAACAGCTCCTGGGGATTTGGGGTTGCTCTG
GAAAACTCATTTGCACCACTGCTGTGCCTTGGAATGCTAGTTGGAGTAATAAATCTCTGGAACAGATTTG
GAATCACACGACCTGGATGGAGTGGGACAGAGAAATTAACAATTACACAAGCTTAATACACTCCTTAATT
GAAGAATCGCAAAACCAGCAAGAAAAGAATGAACAAGAATTATTGGAATTAGATAAATGGGCAAGTTTGT
GGAATTGGTTTAACATAACAAATTGGCTGTGGTATATAAAATTATTCATAATGATAGTAGGAGGCTTGGT
AGGTTTAAGAATAGTTTTTGCTGTACTTTCTATAGTGAATAGAGTTAGGCAGGGATATTCACCATTATCG
TTTCAGACCCACCTCCCAACCCCGAGGGGACCCATGCATTGCATCTCAATTAGTCAGCAACCAGGTGTGG
AAAGTCCCCAGGCTCCCCAGCAGGCAGAAGTATGCAAAGCATGCGTCTCAATTAGTCAGCAACCATAGTC
CCGCCCCTAACTCCGCCCATCCCGCCCCTAACTCCGCCCAGTTCCGCCCATTCTCCGCCCCATGGCTGAC
TAATTTTTTTTATTTATGCAGAGGCCGAGGCCGCCTCGGCCTCTGAGCTATTCCAGAAGTAGTGAGGAGG
CTTTTTTGGAGGCCTAGGCTTTTGCAAAAAGCTTTCTAGAGGTACCACCGGAGCTTACCATGACCGAGTA
CAAGCCCACGGTGCGCCTCGCCACCCGCGACGACGTCCCCAGGGCCGTACGCACCCTCGCCGCCGCGTTC
GCCGACTACCCCGCCACGCGCCACACCGTCGATCCGGACCGCCACATCGAGCGGGTCACCGAGCTGCAAG
AACTCTTCCTCACGCGCGTCGGGCTCGACATCGGCAAGGTGTGGGTCGCGGACGACGGCGCCGCCGTGGC
GGTCTGGACCACGCCGGAGAGCGTCGAAGCGGGGGCGGTGTTCGCCGAGATCGGCCCGCGCATGGCCGAG
TTGAGCGGTTCCCGGCTGGCCGCGCAGCAACAGATGGAAGGCCTCCTGGCGCCGCACCGGCCCAAGGAGC
CCGCGTGGTTCCTGGCCACCGTCGGCGTCTCGCCCGACCACCAGGGCAAGGGTCTGGGCAGCGCCGTCGT
GCTCCCCGGAGTGGAGGCGGCCGAGCGCGCCGGGGTGCCCGCCTTCCTGGAGACCTCCGCGCCCCGCAAC
CTCCCCTTCTACGAGCGGCTCGGCTTCACCGTCACCGCCGACGTCGAGGTGCCCGAAGGACCGCGCACCT
GGTGCATGACCCGCAAGCCCGGTGCCAGTTAACGAATTCTAGATCTTGAGACAAATGGCAGTATTCATCC
ACAATTTTAAAAGAAAAGGGGGGATTGGGGGGTACAGTGCAGGGGAAAGAATAGTAGACATAATAGCAAC
AGACATACAAACTAAAGAATTACAAAAACAAATTACAAAAATTCAAAATTTTCGGGTTTATTACAGGGAC
AGCAGAGATCCACTTTGGCGCCGGCTCGAGGCCTGCAGGTGCAAAGATGGATAAAGTTTTAAACAGAGAG
GAATCTTTGCAGCTAATGGACCTTCTAGGTCTTGAAAGGAGTGGGAATTGGCTCCGGTGCCCGTCAGTGG
GCAGAGCGCACATCGCCCACAGTCCCCGAGAAGTTGGGGGGAGGGGTCGGCAATTGAACCGGTGCCTAGA
GAAGGTGGCGCGGGGTAAACTGGGAAAGTGATGTCGTGTACTGGCTCCGCCTTTTTCCCGAGGGTGGGGG
AGAACCGTATATAAGTGCAGTAGTCGCCGTGAACGTTCTTTTTCGCAACGGGTTTGCCGCCAGAACACAG
GTAAGTGCCGTGTGTGGTTCCCGCGGGCCTGGCCTCTTTACGGGTTATGGCCCTTGCGTGCCTTGAATTA
CTTCCACCTGGCTGCAGTACGTGATTCTTGATCCCGAGCTTCGGGTTGGAAGTGGGTGGGAGAGTTCGAG
GCCTTGCGCTTAAGGAGCCCCTTCGCCTCGTGCTTGAGTTGAGGCCTGGCCTGGGCGCTGGGGCCGCCGC
GTGCGAATCTGGTGGCACCTTCGCGCCTGTCTCGCTGCTTTCGATAAGTCTCTAGCCATTTAAAATTTTT
GATGACCTGCTGCGACGCTTTTTTTCTGGCAAGATAGTCTTGTAAATGCGGGCCAAGATCTGCACACTGG
TATTTCGGTTTTTGGGGCCGCGGGCGGCGACGGGGCCCGTGCGTCCCAGCGCACATGTTCGGCGAGGCGG
GGCCTGCGAGCGCGGCCACCGAGAATCGGACGGGGGTAGTCTCAAGCTGGCCGGCCTGCTCTGGTGCCTG
GCCTCGCGCCGCCGTGTATCGCCCCGCCCTGGGCGGCAAGGCTGGCCCGGTCGGCACCAGTTGCGTGAGC
GGAAAGATGGCCGCTTCCCGGCCCTGCTGCAGGGAGCTCAAAATGGAGGACGCGGCGCTCGGGAGAGCGG
GCGGGTGAGTCACCCACACAAAGGAAAAGGGCCTTTCCGTCCTCAGCCGTCGCTTCATGTGACTCCACGG
AGTACCGGGCGCCGTCCAGGCACCTCGATTAGTTCTCGAGCTTTTGGAGTACGTCGTCTTTAGGTTGGGG
GGAGGGGTTTTATGCGATGGAGTTTCCCCACACTGAGTGGGTGGAGACTGAAGTTAGGCCAGCTTGGCAC
TTGATGTAATTCTCCTTGGAATTTGCCCTTTTTGAGTTTGGATCTTGGTTCATTCTCAAGCCTCAGACAG
TGGTTCAAAGTTTTTTTCTTCCATTTCAGGTGTCGTGAGGCTAGCATCGATTGATCAACAAGTTTGTACA
AAAAAGTTGGCATGGAGCAGCCACAGGAGGAAGCCCCTGAGGTCCGGGAAGAGGAGGAGAAAGAGGAAGT
GGCAGAGGCAGAAGGAGCCCCAGAGCTCAATGGGGGACCACAGCATGCACTTCCTTCCAGCAGCTACACA
GACCTCTCCCGGAGCTCCTCGCCACCCTCACTGCTGGACCAACTGCAGATGGGCTGTGACGGGGCCTCAT
GCGGCAGCCTCAACATGGAGTGCCGGGTGTGCGGGGACAAGGCATCGGGCTTCCACTACGGTGTTCATGC
ATGTGAGGGGTGCAAGGGCTTCTTCCGTCGTACGATCCGCATGAAGCTGGAGTACGAGAAGTGTGAGCGC
AGCTGCAAGATTCAGAAGAAGAACCGCAACAAGTGCCAGTACTGCCGCTTCCAGAAGTGCCTGGCACTGG
GCATGTCACACAACGCTATCCGTTTTGGTCGGATGCCGGAGGCTGAGAAGAGGAAGCTGGTGGCAGGGCT
GACTGCAAATGAGGGGAGCCAGTACAACCCACAGGTGGCCGACCTGAAGGCCTTCTCCAAGCACATCTAC
AATGCCTACCTGAAAAACTTCAACATGACCAAAAAGAAGGCCCGCAGCATCCTCACCGGCAAAGCCAGCC
ACACGGCGCCCTTTGTGATCCACGACATCGAGACATTGTGGCAGGCAGAGAAGGGGCTGGTGTGGAAGCA
GTTGGTGAATGGCCTGCCTCCCTACAAGGAGATCAGCGTGCACGTCTTCTACCGCTGCCAGTGCACCACA
GTGGAGACCGTGCGGGAGCTCACTGAGTTCGCCAAGAGCATCCCCAGCTTCAGCAGCCTCTTCCTCAACG
ACCAGGTTACCCTTCTCAAGTATGGCGTGCACGAGGCCATCTTCGCCATGCTGGCCTCTATCGTCAACAA
GGACGGGCTGCTGGTAGCCAACGGCAGTGGCTTTGTCACCCGTGAGTTCCTGCGCAGCCTCCGCAAACCC
TTCAGTGATATCATTGAGCCTAAGTTTGAATTTGCTGTCAAGTTCAACGCCCTGGAACTTGATGACAGTG
ACCTGGCCCTATTCATTGCGGCCATCATTCTGTGTGGAGGTGAGTGCCCAACTTTCTTGTACAAAGTGGT
TGATATCGGTAAGCCTATCCCTAACCCTCTCCTCGGTCTCGATTCTACGTAGTAATGAACTAGTCCGTAA
CTTGAAAGTATTTCGATTTCTTGGCTTTATATATCTTGTGGAAAGGACGACTCTATGCCAAACTACCAAT
ACATACGCGTTAAGTCGACAATCAACCTCTGGATTACAAAATTTGTGAAAGATTGACTGGTATTCTTAAC
TATGTTGCTCCTTTTACGCTATGTGGATACGCTGCTTTAATGCCTTTGTATCATGCTATTGCTTCCCGTA
TGGCTTTCATTTTCTCCTCCTTGTATAAATCCTGGTTGCTGTCTCTTTATGAGGAGTTGTGGCCCGTTGT
CAGGCAACGTGGCGTGGTGTGCACTGTGTTTGCTGACGCAACCCCCACTGGTTGGGGCATTGCCACCACC
TGTCAGCTCCTTTCCGGGACTTTCGCTTTCCCCCTCCCTATTGCCACGGCGGAACTCATCGCCGCCTGCC
TTGCCCGCTGCTGGACAGGGGCTCGGCTGTTGGGCACTGACAATTCCGTGGTGTTGTCGGGGAAATCATC
GTCCTTTCCTTGGCTGCTCGCCTGTGTTGCCACCTGGATTCTGCGCGGGACGTCCTTCTGCTACGTCCCT
TCGGCCCTCAATCCAGCGGACCTTCCTTCCCGCGGCCTGCTGCCGGCTCTGCGGCCTCTTCCGCGTCTTC
GCCTTCGCCCTCAGACGAGTCGGATCTCCCTTTGGGCCGCCTCCCCGCGTCGACTTTAAGACCAATGACT
TACAAGGCAGCTGTAGATCTTAGCCACTTTTTAAAAGAAAAGGGGGGACTGGAAGGGCTAATTCACTCCC
AACGAAGACAAGATCTGCTTTTTGCTTGTACTGGGTCTCTCTGGTTAGACCAGATCTGAGCCTGGGAGCT
CTCTGGCTAACTAGGGAACCCACTGCTTAAGCCTCAATAAAGCTTGCCTTGAGTGCTTCAAGTAGTGTGT
GCCCGTCTGTTGTGTGACTCTGGTAACTAGAGATCCCTCAGACCCTTTTAGTCAGTGTGGAAAATCTCTA
GCAGTACGTATAGTAGTTCATGTCATCTTATTATTCAGTATTTATAACTTGCAAAGAAATGAATATCAGA
GAGTGAGAGGAACTTGTTTATTGCAGCTTATAATGGTTACAAATAAAGCAATAGCATCACAAATTTCACA
AATAAAGCATTTTTTTCACTGCATTCTAGTTGTGGTTTGTCCAAACTCATCAATGTATCTTATCATGTCT
GGCTCTAGCTATCCCGCCCCTAACTCCGCCCATCCCGCCCCTAACTCCGCCCAGTTCCGCCCATTCTCCG
CCCCATGGCTGACTAATTTTTTTTATTTATGCAGAGGCCGAGGCCGCCTCGGCCTCTGAGCTATTCCAGA
AGTAGTGAGGAGGCTTTTTTGGAGGCCTAGGGACGTACCCAATTCGCCCTATAGTGAGTCGTATTACGCG
CGCTCACTGGCCGTCGTTTTACAACGTCGTGACTGGGAAAACCCTGGCGTTACCCAACTTAATCGCCTTG
CAGCACATCCCCCTTTCGCCAGCTGGCGTAATAGCGAAGAGGCCCGCACCGATCGCCCTTCCCAACAGTT
GCGCAGCCTGAATGGCGAATGGG
[124 nt withheld, positions 6884-7007]
C
[91 nt withheld, positions 7009-7099]
A
[49 nt withheld, positions 7101-7149]
CCTTTGACGTTGGAGTCCACGTTCTTT
[37 nt withheld, positions 7177-7213]
ACCCTATCTCGGTCTATTCTTTTGATTTATAAGGGATTTTGCCGATTTCGGCCTATTGGTTAAAAAATGA
GCTGATTTAACAAAAATTTAACGCGAATTTTAACAAAATATTAACGCTTACAATTTAGGTGGCACTTTTC
GGGGAAATGTGCGCGGAACCCCTATTTGTTTATTTTTCTAAATACATTCAAATATGTATCCGCTCATGAG
ACAATAACCCTGATAAATGCTTCAATAATATTGAAAAAGGAAGAGTATGAGTATTCAACATTTCCGTGTC
GCCCTTATTCCCTTTTTTGCGGCATTTTGCCTTCCTGTTTTTGCTCACCCAGAAACGCTGGTGAAAGTAA
AAGATGCTGAAGATCAGTTGGGTGCACGAGTGGGTTACATCGAACTGGATCTCAACAGCGGTAAGATCCT
TGAGAGTTTTCGCCCCGAAGAACGTTTTCCAATGATGAGCACTTTTAAAGTTCTGCTATGTGGCGCGGTA
TTATCCCGTATTGACGCCGGGCAAGAGCAACTCGGTCGCCGCATACACTATTCTCAGAATGACTTGGTTG
AGTACTCACCAGTCACAGAAAAGCATCTTACGGATGGCATGACAGTAAGAGAATTATGCAGTGCTGCCAT
AACCATGAGTGATAACACTGCGGCCAACTTACTTCTGACAACGATCGGAGGACCGAAGGAGCTAACCGCT
TTTTTGCACAACATGGGGGATCATGTAACTCGCCTTGATCGTTGGGAACCGGAGCTGAATGAAGCCATAC
CAAACGACGAGCGTGACACCACGATGCCTGTAGCAATGGCAACAACGTTGCGCAAACTATTAACTGGCGA
ACTACTTACTCTAGCTTCCCGGCAACAATTAATAGACTGGATGGAGGCGGATAAAGTTGCAGGACCACTT
CTGCGCTCGGCCCTTCCGGCTGGCTGGTTTATTGCTGATAAATCTGGAGCCGGTGAGCGTGGGTCTCGCG
GTATCATTGCAGCACTGGGGCCAGATGGTAAGCCCTCCCGTATCGTAGTTATCTACACGACGGGGAGTCA
GGCAACTATGGATGAACGAAATAGACAGATCGCTGAGATAGGTGCCTCACTGATTAAGCATTGGTAACTG
TCAGACCAAGTTTACTCATATATACTTTAGATTGATTTAAAACTTCATTTTTAATTTAAAAGGATCTAGG
TGAAGATCCTTTTTGATAATCTCATGACCAAAATCCCTTAACGTGAGTTTTCGTTCCACTGAGCGTCAGA
CCCCGTAGAAAAGATCAAAGGATCTTCTTGAGATCCTTTTTTTCTGCGCGTAATCTGCTGCTTGCAAACA
AAAAAACCACCGCTACCAGCGGTGGTTTGTTTGCCGGATCAAGAGCTACCAACTCTTTTTCCGAAGGTAA
CTGGCTTCAGCAGAGCGCAGATACCAAATACTGTTCTTCTAGTGTAGCCGTAGTTAGGCCACCACTTCAA
GAACTCTGTAGCACCGCCTACATACCTCGCTCTGCTAATCCTGTTACCAGTGGCTGCTGCCAGTGGCGAT
AAGTCGTGTCTTACCGGGTTGGACTCAAGACGATAGTTACCGGATAAGGCGCAGCGGTCGGGCTGAACGG
GGGGTTCGTGCACACAGCCCAGCTTGGAGCGAACGACCTACACCGAACTGAGATACCTACAGCGTGAGCT
ATGAGAAAGCGCCACGCTTCCCGAAGGGAGAAAGGCGGACAGGTATCCGGTAAGCGGCAGGGTCGGAACA
GGAGAGCGCACGAGGGAGCTTCCAGGGGGAAACGCCTGGTATCTTTATAGTCCTGTCGGGTTTCGCCACC
TCTGACTTGAGCGTCGATTTTTGTGATGCTCGTCAGGGGGGCGGAGCCTATGGAAAAACGCCAGCAACGC
GGCCTTTTTACGGTTCCTGGCCTTTTGCTGGCCTTTTGCTCACATGTTCTTTCCTGCGTTATCCCCTGAT
TCTGTGGATAACCGTATTACCGCCTTTGAGTGAGCTGATACCGCTCGCCGCAGCCGAACGACCGAGCGCA
GCGAGTCAGTGAGCGAGGAAGCGGAAGAGCGCCCAATACGCAAACCGCCTCTCCCCGCGCGTTGGCCGAT
TCATTAATGCAGCTGGCACGACAGGTTTCCCGACTGGAAAGCGGGCAGTGAGCGCAACGCAATTAATGTG
AGTTAGCTCACTCATTAGGCACCCCAGGCTTTACACTTTATGCTTCCGGCTCGTATGTTGTGTGGAATTG
TGAGCGGATAACAATTTCACACAGGAAACAGCTATGACCATGATTACGCCAAGCGCGCAATTAACCCTCA
CTAAAGGGAACAAAAGCTGGAGCTGCAAGC
Features (pLannotate 1.2.2; 34 found; start..end, strand, type, name):
      5..231     +  promoter       RSV promoter: Rous sarcoma virus enhancer/promoter
    232..412     +  LTR            5' LTR (truncated): truncated 5' long terminal repeat (LTR) from HIV-1
    459..584     +  misc_feature   HIV-1 Ψ: packaging signal of human immunodeficiency virus type 1
    568..931     +  CDS            HIV-1 gag (fragment): gag protein from human immunodeficiency virus 1; gag
   1077..1310    +  misc_feature   RRE: The Rev response element (RRE) of HIV-1 allows for Rev-dependent mRNA export from the nucleus to the cytoplasm.
   1687..1713    +  CDS            Rev (fragment): human immunodeficiency virus 1 (HIV-1) Rev protein; rev; enhances nuclear export of unspliced and incompletely spliced viral mRNAs
   1720..1743    +  promoter       SV40 promoter (fragment): SV40 early promoter
   1744..1815    +  promoter       SV40 promoter (fragment): SV40 enhancer and early promoter
   1839..1974    +  rep_origin     SV40 ori: SV40 origin of replication
   2020..2616    +  CDS            PuroR (fragment): puromycin N-acetyltransferase; pac from Streptomyces; confers resistance to puromycin
   2665..2782    +  misc_feature   cPPT/CTS: central polypurine tract and central termination sequence of HIV-1
   2847..2913    +  CDS            small t antigen (fragment): SV40 (simian virus 40) small t antigen
   2920..4098    +  promoter       EF-1α promoter: strong constitutive promoter for human elongation factor EF-1α
   4119..4136    +  protein_bind   attB1 (fragment): mutant version of attB; core recombination site for the Gateway® BP reaction BP Clonase™
   4142..5218    +  CDS            PPARD (fragment): PPARD_HUMAN - Also known as NR1C2, PPARB. Experimental evidence at protein level: Swiss-Prot protein existence level 1. Ligand-activated transcription factor. Receptor that binds peroxisome proliferators such as hypolipidemic drugs and fatty acids. Has a preference for poly-unsaturated fatty acids, such as gamma- linoleic acid and eicosapentanoic acid. Once activated by a ligand, the receptor binds to promoter elements of target genes. Regulates the peroxisomal beta-oxidation pathway of fatty acids. Functions as transcription activator for the acyl-CoA oxidase gene. Decreases expression of NPC
   5227..5250    -  protein_bind   attB2: mutant version of attB; recombination site for the Gateway® BP reaction BP Clonase™
   5258..5299    +  CDS            V5 tag: epitope tag from simian virus 5
   5315..5368    +  promoter       U6 promoter (fragment): RNA polymerase III promoter for human U6 snRNA
   5410..5998    +  misc_feature   WPRE: woodchuck hepatitis virus posttranscriptional regulatory element
   6049..6068    +  misc_feature   cPPT/CTS (fragment): central polypurine tract and central termination sequence of HIV-1
   6070..6303    +  LTR            3' LTR (ΔU3): self-inactivating 3' long terminal repeat (LTR) from HIV-1
   6381..6502    +  polyA_signal   SV40 poly(A) signal: SV40 polyadenylation signal
   6542..6677    +  rep_origin     SV40 ori: SV40 origin of replication
   6698..6716    -  promoter       T7 promoter: promoter for bacteriophage T7 RNA polymerase
   6724..6879    +  CDS            lacZα (fragment): LacZα fragment of β-galactosidase; lacZ fragment
   6884..7312    +  rep_origin     f1 ori (sequence partly withheld): f1 bacteriophage origin of replication; arrow indicates direction of (+) strand synthesis
   7365..7469    +  promoter       AmpR promoter: bla
   7470..8330    +  CDS            AmpR: β-lactamase; bla; confers resistance to ampicillin, carbenicillin, and related antibiotics
   8501..9089    +  rep_origin     ori: high-copy-number ColE1/pMB1/pBR322/pUC origin of replication
   9272..9364    +  CDS            lacI (fragment): lac repressor; lacI; The lac repressor binds to the lac operator to inhibit transcription in E. coli. This inhibition can be relieved by adding lactose or isopropyl-β-D-thiogalactopyranoside (IPTG).
   9377..9398    +  protein_bind   CAP binding site: CAP binding activates transcription in the presence of cAMP. E. coli catabolite activator protein
   9413..9443    +  promoter       lac promoter: promoter for the E. coli lac operon
   9451..9467    +  protein_bind   lac operator: The lac repressor binds to the lac operator to inhibit transcription in E. coli. This inhibition can be relieved by adding lactose or isopropyl-β-D-thiogalactopyranoside (IPTG). lac repressor encoded by lacI
   9512..9530    +  promoter       T3 promoter: promoter for bacteriophage T3 RNA polymerase
