[The description below was written by a language model from this plasmid's Addgene catalogue record and pLannotate feature annotations shown in this document.]
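Description:
TFORF2973 is a lentiviral mammalian expression plasmid built on the pLX_TRC317 backbone. It belongs to a barcoded library of transcription factor open reading frames and carries human PPARD, the ligand-activated nuclear receptor also known as NR1C2 or PPARB. It is propagated in E. coli at high copy from a ColE1/pUC-type origin under ampicillin selection (AmpR). An f1 origin and leftover lac/T7/T3 cloning-vector elements are also present in the bacterial portion. The depositor warns that the plasmid can recombine, which is common for LTR-containing vectors.

The viral portion has a third-generation, self-inactivating layout. An RSV promoter drives a truncated HIV-1 5' LTR, followed by the Ψ packaging signal with a gag fragment, the RRE for Rev-dependent export of the genomic RNA, a cPPT/CTS, WPRE and a ΔU3 3' LTR, with an SV40 polyadenylation signal downstream. Two expression units sit between the LTRs. An SV40 early promoter drives puromycin N-acetyltransferase for selection of transduced cells. A human EF-1α promoter drives the PPARD ORF, which was inserted by Gateway recombination and is flanked by attB1 and attB2 sites. The ORF reads through attB2 into a C-terminal V5 epitope tag for detection. The annotation matches only about 1.08 kb to PPARD, somewhat less than the 1,289 bp catalogued insert; the depositor cites a specific transcript isoform.

According to the record, each library member carries a unique 24-bp barcode, though the feature table does not annotate it. The barcode identifies the transcription factor in pooled overexpression screens, such as those for factors that direct cell differentiation.
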