Addgene plasmid #144449: TFORF2973
Purpose: Lentiviral vector for overexpressing transcription factor ORFs with unique 24-bp barcodes. Barcodes facilitate identification of transcription factors in pooled screens.
Depositing lab: Feng Zhang. Depositing organization: Broad Institute. Publication: A transcription factor atlas of directed differentiation. Joung J, Ma S, Tay T, Geiger-Schuller KR, Kirchgatterer PC, Verdine VK, Guo B, Arias-Garcia MA, Allen WE, Singh A, Kuksenko O, Abudayyeh OO, Gootenberg JS, Fu Z, Macrae RK, Buenrostro JD, Regev A, Zhang F. Cell. 2023 Jan 5;186(1):209-229.e26. doi: 10.1016/j.cell.2022.11.026. PubMed 36608654.
Backbone
  Vector backbone: pLX_TRC317
  Backbone manufacturer: Broad Institute Genetic Perturbation Platform
  Backbone size w/o insert (bp): 8264
  Vector type: Mammalian Expression, Lentiviral
  Selectable markers: Puromycin
Growth in bacteria
  Bacterial resistance: Ampicillin, 100 μg/mL
  Growth temperature: 37°C
  Growth strain: NEB Stable
  Copy number: High Copy
Gene/Insert
  Gene/Insert name: PPARD
  Species: H. sapiens (human)
  Insert size (bp): 1289
  Entrez Gene: PPARD (a.k.a. FAAR, NR1C2, NUC1, NUCI, NUCII, PPARB)
  Promoter: EF1a
  Tag / fusion protein: V5 (C terminal on insert)
  Cloning method: Gateway Cloning
  Sequencing primers: 5′ GGGTGGAGACTGAAGTTAGGCCAG; 3′ CACATAGCGTAAAAGGAGCAACATAG
Resource information
  A portion of this plasmid was derived from a plasmid made by: Broad Institute Genetic Perturbation Platform
Terms and licenses: Academic/Nonprofit Terms; Industry Terms: Not Available to Industry
Depositor comments: NM_177435.2 Please test multiple small colonies in case of plasmid recombination. To make this collection available in a timely manner, a portion of this collection was not fully sequenced by Addgene. If an Addgene verified full plasmid sequence is not available, please contact us prior to placing an order to request the full sequence.
How to cite: TFORF2973 was a gift from Feng Zhang (Addgene plasmid # 144449 ; http://n2t.net/addgene:144449 ; RRID:Addgene_144449)
