>Addgene plasmid #144449 | TFORF2973 | depositor partial sequence | sequence record 285462 | Insert
ATCGATTGATCAACAAGTTTGTACAAAAAAGTTGGCATGGAGCAGCCACAGGAGGAAGCCCCTGAGGTCC
GGGAAGAGGAGGAGAAAGAGGAAGTGGCAGAGGCAGAAGGAGCCCCAGAGCTCAATGGGGGACCACAGCA
TGCACTTCCTTCCAGCAGCTACACAGACCTCTCCCGGAGCTCCTCGCCACCCTCACTGCTGGACCAACTG
CAGATGGGCTGTGACGGGGCCTCATGCGGCAGCCTCAACATGGAGTGCCGGGTGTGCGGGGACAAGGCAT
CGGGCTTCCACTACGGTGTTCATGCATGTGAGGGGTGCAAGGGCTTCTTCCGTCGTACGATCCGCATGAA
GCTGGAGTACGAGAAGTGTGAGCGCAGCTGCAAGATTCAGAAGAAGAACCGCAACAAGTGCCAGTACTGC
CGCTTCCAGAAGTGCCTGGCACTGGGCATGTCACACAACGCTATCCGTTTTGGTCGGATGCCGGAGGCTG
AGAAGAGGAAGCTGGTGGCAGGGCTGACTGCAAATGAGGGGAGCCAGTACAACCCACAGGTGGCCGACCT
GAAGGCCTTCTCCAAGCACATCTACAATGCCTACCTGAAAAACTTCAACATGACCAAAAAGAAGGCCCGC
AGCATCCTCACCGGCAAAGCCAGCCACACGGCGCCCTTTGTGATCCACGACATCGAGACATTGTGGCAGG
CAGAGAAGGGGCTGGTGTGGAAGCAGTTGGTGAATGGCCTGCCTCCCTACAAGGAGATCAGCGTGCACGT
CTTCTACCGCTGCCAGTGCACCACAGTGGAGACCGTGCGGGAGCTCACTGAGTTCGCCAAGAGCATCCCC
AGCTTCAGCAGCCTCTTCCTCAACGACCAGGTTACCCTTCTCAAGTATGGCGTGCACGAGGCCATCTTCG
CCATGCTGGCCTCTATCGTCAACAAGGACGGGCTGCTGGTAGCCAACGGCAGTGGCTTTGTCACCCGTGA
GTTCCTGCGCAGCCTCCGCAAACCCTTCAGTGATATCATTGAGCCTAAGTTTGAATTTGCTGTCAAGTTC
AACGCCCTGGAACTTGATGACAGTGACCTGGCCCTATTCATTGCGGCCATCATTCTGTGTGGAGGTGAGT
GCCCAACTTTCTTGTACAAAGTGGTTGATATCGGTAAGCCTATCCCTAACCCTCTCCTCGGTCTCGATTC
TACGTAGTAATGAACTAGTCCGTAACTTGAAAGTATTTCGATTTCTTGGCTTTATATATCTTGTGGAAAG
GACGACTCTATGCCAAACTACCAATACAT
