>Addgene plasmid #144449 | TFORF2973 | depositor partial sequence | sequence record 285463 | Barcode
CTCTATGCCAAACTACCAATACAT
